Addgene plasmid #34371: KHBD00223
Depositing lab: Bart Deplancke. Depositing organization: Swiss Federal Institute of Technology (EPFL). Publication: Automated protein-DNA interaction screening of Drosophila regulatory elements. Korneel Hens, Jean-Daniel Feuz, Alina Isakova, Antonina Lagovitina, Andreas Massouras, Julien Bryois, Patrick Callaerts, Susan E. Celniker, Bart Deplancke. Nat Methods. 2011 Oct 30;8(12):1065-70. 10.1038/nmeth.1763 PubMed 22037703.
Backbone
  Vector backbone: pDONR221
  Backbone manufacturer: Invitrogen
  Backbone size w/o insert (bp): 2536
  Vector type: Gateway Donor Vector
Growth in bacteria
  Bacterial resistance: Kanamycin, 50 μg/mL
  Growth temperature: 37°C
  Growth strain: DH5alpha
  Copy number: High Copy
Gene/Insert
  Gene/Insert name: CG30443 (alt names: FBgn0050443; CG30443)
  Species: D. melanogaster (fly)
  Insert size (bp): 1686
  Entrez Gene: Opbp (a.k.a. Dmel_CG30443, BcDNA:RE37461, CG12397, CG30443, Dmel\CG30443, OBP, Obp)
  Cloning method: Gateway Cloning
  Sequencing primers: 5′ M13F; 3′ M13R
Terms and licenses: Academic/Nonprofit Terms; Industry Terms: Not Available to Industry
Depositor comments: Please note that the ORFs in this collection were cloned open-ended (without a stop codon).
How to cite: KHBD00223 was a gift from Bart Deplancke (Addgene plasmid # 34371 ; http://n2t.net/addgene:34371 ; RRID:Addgene_34371)
