[The description below was written by a language model from this plasmid's Addgene catalogue record.]
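Description:
KHBD00223 is a Gateway clone built on the Invitrogen pDONR221 backbone and carrying the open reading frame of the Drosophila melanogaster gene CG30443 (FBgn0050443, annotated in Entrez as Opbp). The insert is recorded as 1,686 bp in a backbone of about 2.5 kb once the donor cassette is replaced. The plasmid is a high-copy construct propagated in standard E. coli cloning strains under kanamycin selection. Although the catalogue lists the vector type as a Gateway donor vector, a pDONR221 derivative into which an ORF has been introduced by Gateway cloning functions as an entry clone, in which the insert would normally sit between attL recombination sites. No feature table is provided, so the att sites and the origin of replication are not explicitly documented here. M13 forward and reverse primer sites flank the insert for sequence verification.

The construct contains no promoter, tag or reporter for expressing the ORF in the record; it serves as a shuttle source for the coding sequence rather than as an expression plasmid. The depositor notes that ORFs in this collection were cloned open-ended, without a stop codon, which allows the coding sequence to be transferred by recombination into destination vectors that add C-terminal fusions as well as N-terminal ones. The associated publication concerns automated screening of protein–DNA interactions at Drosophila regulatory elements, which indicates that this clone belongs to a fly ORF resource intended for moving coding sequences into vectors suited to such interaction assays. The record does not specify which destination vectors were used.
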