>Addgene plasmid #34371 | KHBD00223 | depositor partial sequence | sequence record 40938 | KHBD00223 sequence 1686 bps
ATGTCATCGTCCAACCAGGCCGAGGAGACTACCCCGAACCTCCACGTGGAGGATGGAGACTTATCCGGAG
GCGCCTTGCAGCAGGAATTCCTCTACTGCGAGAGCTGCGGCAATGTATACGAGGACACCGAGTCTTACGA
CAGGGCCCACGGTCCGCAGGCCGGCTGCTGCACCGGCGCTAGCGGGGAATTGGATTTCATCGAGGAGGTC
GCCGAAGATTGCATTTCGGAAGAGGTCGGGGAAGAGGACATTGTCTACGCAGACGTACCCCTCTGGGAGC
TGGTGGAGGAAGTTCCGGCCAACGTGAAGGCGGAGAAGGACCAAAACGAGCCTAGCAATTCCGATCGCTA
CTTCTGTTACGACTGCCACAGCATTTTCGAGAACCGAAATAAAGCTGAGGAGCACATATGTCCGCGGGCG
GAATCCGGCGGGTCCAGCCAACAAGATGGCGATGCGAAAGCACCCGTCCGGCGAAAGTTGGCCAGTGTCA
GTGCAAGGACGGGTCCGAGAGACGCATCATCCGTTATTAGCTGCGGAATCTGCAACACCGTTTTTAGCTC
GGAGAAGTTTCTCAAATTCCACATGCGCATTCATGAGAATCGAGCTCCCAAGAGCATTCAGGACGCCCTT
CCTATAGGCGCCCATCAGCAGTACAGCGAGCTGGACCAGTTCTACTGCGAAATATGCAACAAAAGCTTCG
ATGAAACCCTCCTGACGGTACACAAACAGATGCACCAACAGGAATCTAGTGAGATTATGTGCAGCATTTG
CAACCGGAAGTTTGAGAACGAAGTTACCTATCAGATGCACCAAAAAATCCATGAGAAACCGCGCGACTCC
GAGTCCTCCCGTAAATTAGCCCAGCGTACTAGTCTCGATAAGGAGAAACCCGGGTTTCCCTGCCAGTACT
GCGAGAGGGTGTTCACCCGCCCCTTTGAAAAAGTCAAGCACGAACGGGTCCACACCGGAGAAAAGCCTTA
CGCCTGCGAGGTCTGCGGCAAGACATTTCGGGTGTCATATTCCCTGACCCTTCATCTGCGTACCCACACC
AACATTCGGCCGTATGTGTGCACGGTGTGCAACAAGCGCTTTAAATCGCACCAAGTGTACTCCCACCACC
TGCGCATCCACAGCTCCGAACGACAGTTTTCATGCGATGCGTGCCCCAAGACTTTTCGGACCTCCGTGCA
GCTGTACGCCCACAAAAACACCCACACCAAGCCTTACCGGTGTGCCGTGTGCAATCGCCCATTTTCTTCG
ATGTACGCCGTCAAGAATCACATGCAGACCCATAAGGAGATCAGCAGCAAAGGAAGTGTCGGCTCTGGTA
CGCCGAACATTAAGAGTGCGGCCACCTCGAAGAGCCAGGCAGCTGGGAAGTTCTATTGTAATACTTGTGG
AGCTGAGTACGCACGTCTCTTCGCCCTGCGCCTGCACATGAAGTCGGCTCACGGTTTGGTGGAGGAGCAG
GAGAATCCCGCCACCTCAACTGATGCTGCACACGTCGCTGAGACCGATGATTCCGAGACTGCGGTGTTGA
TAGCGGCAGCCGAGGCAGATGCCGCTTACATAAACGCTGTGGTAAACGATGTAGACATCGTGGGCACCGT
ACCCACCTACGAAGAGTGCGTTGTGTTTGACGTGGATAACTTCCACAGCGAGGAAGTTATTACAGATTGG
CTTAAG
