>Addgene plasmid #34371 | KHBD00223 | addgene partial sequence | sequence record 42080 | M13-Rev 5'-CAGGAAACAGCTATGACC-3'
ATTTTATTTTGACTGATAGTGACCTGTTCGTTGCAACAAATTGATAAGCAATGCTTTCTTATAATGCCAA
CTTTGTACAAGAAAGTTGGCAACTTAAGCCAATCTGTAATAACTTCCTCGCTGTGGAAGTTATCCACGTC
AAACACAACGCACTCTTCGTAGGTGGGTACGGTGCCCACGATGTCTACATCGTTTACCACAGCGTTTATG
TAAGCGGCATCTGCCTCGGCTGCCGCTATCAACACCGCAGTCTCGGAATCATCGGTCTCAGCGACGTGTG
CAGCATCAGTTGAGGTGGCGGGATTCTCCTGCTCCTCCACCAAACCGTGAGCCGACTTCATGTGCAGGCG
CAGGGCGAAGAGACGTGCGTACTCAGCTCCACAAGTATTACAATAGAACTTCCCAGCTGCCTGGCTCTTC
GAGGTGGCCGCACTCTTAATGTTCGGCGTACCAGAGCCGACACTTCCTTTGCTGCTGATCTCCTTATGGG
TCTGCATGTGATTCTTGACGGCGTACATCGAAGAAAATGGGCGATTGCACACGGCACACCGGTAAGGCTT
GGTGTGGGTGTTTTTGTGGGCGTACAGCTGCACGGAGGTCCGAAAAGTCTTGGGGCACGCATCGCATGAA
AACTGTCGTTCGGAGCTGTGGATGCGCAGGTGGTGGGAGTACACTTGGTGCGATTTAAAGCGCTTGTTGC
ACACCGTGCACACATACGGCCGAATGTTGGTGTGGGTACGCAGATGAAGGG
